>Addgene plasmid #231354 | pAAV.BC(p1-10)-CMVe-SCP1-TagBFP2-W3SL-BC(p1-10) | addgene full sequence | sequence record 459710 | Addgene NGS Result
AAAACCTCTGACACATGCAGCTCCCGGAGACGGTCACAGCTTGTCTGTAAGCGGATGCCGGGAGCAGACA
AGCCCGTCAGGGCGCGTCAGCGGGTGTTGGCGGGTGTCGGGGCTGGCTTAACTATGCGGCATCAGAGCAG
ATTGTACTGAGAGTGCACCATAAAATTGTAAACGTTAATATTTTGTTAAAATTCGCGTTAAATTTTTGTT
AAATCAGCTCATTTTTTAACCAATAGACCGAAATCGGCAAAATCCCTTATAAATCAAAAGAATAGCCCGA
GATAGAGT
[37 nt withheld, positions 289-325]
AAAGAACGTGGACTCCAACGTCAAAGG
[141 nt withheld, positions 353-493]
G
[46 nt withheld, positions 495-540]
A
[95 nt withheld, positions 542-636]
TATGCGGTGTGAAATACCGCACAGATGCGTAAGGAGAAAATACCGCATCAGGCGCCCCTGCAGGCAGCTG
CGCGCTCGCTCGCTCACTGAGGCCGCCCGGGCAAAGCCCGGGCGTCGGGCGACCTTTGGTCGCCCGGCCT
CAGTGAGCGAGCGAGCGCGCAGAGAGGGAGTGGCCAACTCCATCACTAGGGGTTCCTGCTGACAGGAGGA
TTCTCTCATCACTGAAACAAAAGAAGCTGTTCCAATCCACGAACCCGAACCTGAATCACTTTCTTTGAAT
TTTTTGCGACTGGTGTTCAAGCTGAATTTAAGTTCCCGGTATTAGACAAATTCCTGGCCATGCCTTTTAT
TTTAGAATGACGACATTTCCGCCTTGTACCTTATTCTGGGTTGTTTCACAAGTGGGGTTATTACACCATG
TGATATGCCAACGTCAATTCTTGCTGTGTACCTGCATGGTAATGTGATGGGCCGCCTCGAGGACATTGAT
TATTGACTAGTTATTAATAGTAATCAATTACGGGGTCATTAGTTCATAGCCCATATATGGAGTTCCGCGT
TACATAACTTACGGTAAATGGCCCGCCTGGCTGACCGCCCAACGACCCCCGCCCATTGACGTCAATAATG
ACGTATGTTCCCATAGTAACGCCAATAGGGACTTTCCATTGACGTCAATGGGTGGAGTATTTACGGTAAA
CTGCCCACTTGGCAGTACATCAAGTGTATCATATGCCAAGTACGCCCCCTATTGACGTCAATGACGGTAA
ATGGCCCGCCTGGCATTATGCCCAGTACATGACCTTATGGGACTTTCCTACTTGGCAGTACATCTACGTA
TTAGTCATCGCTATTACCATGGTACTTATATAAGGGGGTGGGGGCGCGTTCGTCCTCAGTCGCGATCGAA
CACTCGAGCCGAGCAGACGTGCCTACGGACCGACAGGTAAGTATCAAGGTTACAAGACAGGTTTAAGGAG
ACCAATAGAAACTGGGCTTGTCGAGACAGAGAAGACTCTTGCGTTTCTGATAGGCACCTATTGGTCTTAC
TGACATCCACTTTGCCTTTCTCTCCACAGACCGGTGCCACCATGAGCGAGCTGATTAAGGAGAACATGCA
CATGAAGCTGTACATGGAGGGCACCGTGGACAACCATCACTTCAAGTGCACATCCGAGGGCGAAGGCAAG
CCCTACGAGGGCACCCAGACCATGAGAATCAAGGTGGTCGAGGGCGGCCCTCTCCCCTTCGCCTTCGACA
TCCTGGCTACTAGCTTCCTCTACGGCAGCAAGACCTTCATCAACCACACCCAGGGCATCCCCGACTTCTT
CAAGCAGTCCTTCCCTGAGGGCTTCACATGGGAGAGAGTCACCACATACGAAGACGGGGGCGTGCTGACC
GCTACCCAGGACACCAGCCTCCAGGACGGCTGCCTCATCTACAACGTCAAGATCAGAGGGGTGAACTTCA
CATCCAACGGCCCTGTGATGCAGAAGAAAACACTCGGCTGGGAGGCCTTCACCGAGACGCTGTACCCCGC
TGACGGCGGCCTGGAAGGCAGAAACGACATGGCCCTGAAGCTCGTGGGCGGGAGCCATCTGATCGCAAAC
GCCAAGACCACATATAGATCCAAGAAACCCGCTAAGAACCTCAAGATGCCTGGCGTCTACTATGTGGACT
ACAGACTGGAAAGAATCAAGGAGGCCAACAACGAGACCTACGTCGAGCAGCACGAGGTGGCAGTGGCCAG
ATACTGCGACCTCCCTAGCAAACTGGGGCACAAGCTTAATTAGGAATTCATAATCAACCTCTGGATTACA
AAATTTGTGAAAGATTGACTGGTATTCTTAACTATGTTGCTCCTTTTACGCTATGTGGATACGCTGCTTT
AATGCCTTTGTATCATGCTATTGCTTCCCGTATGGCTTTCATTTTCTCCTCCTTGTATAAATCCTGGTTA
GTTCTTGCCACGGCGGAACTCATCGCCGCCTGCCTTGCCCGCTGCTGGACAGGGGCTCGGCTGTTGGGCA
CTGACAATTCCGTGGTGTTTATTTGTGAAATTTGTGATGCTATTGCTTTATTTGTAACCATCTAGCTTTA
TTTGTGAAATTTGTGATGCTATTGCTTTATTTGTAACCATTATAAGCTGCAATAAACAAGTTAACAACAA
CAATTGCATTCATTTTATGTTTCAGGTTCAGGGGGAGATGTGGGAGGTTTTTTAAACAAGGTACCATCAC
ATTACCATGCAGGTACACAGCAAGAATTGACGTTGGCATATCACATGGTGTAATAACCCCACTTGTGAAA
CAACCCAGAATAAGGTACAAGGCGGAAATGTCGTCATTCTAAAATAAAAGGCATGGCCAGGAATTTGTCT
AATACCGGGAACTTAAATTCAGCTTGAACACCAGTCGCAAAAAATTCAAAGAAAGTGATTCAGGTTCGGG
TTCGTGGATTGGAACAGCTTCTTTTGTTTCAGTGATGAGAGAATCCTCCTGTCAGCAGGAACCCCTAGTG
ATGGAGTTGGCCACTCCCTCTCTGCGCGCTCGCTCGCTCACTGAGGCCGGGCGACCAAAGGTCGCCCGAC
GCCCGGGCTTTGCCCGAGCGGCCTCAGTGAGCGAGCGAGCGCGCAGCTGCCTGCAGGACATGTGAGCAAA
AGGCCAGCAAAAGGCCAGGAACCGTAAAAAGGCCGCGTTGCTGGCGTTTTTCCATAGGCTCCGCCCCCCT
GACGAGCATCACAAAAATCGACGCTCAAGTCAGAGGTGGCGAAACCCGACAGGACTATAAAGATACCAGG
CGTTTCCCCCTGGAAGCTCCCTCGTGCGCTCTCCTGTTCCGACCCTGCCGCTTACCGGATACCTGTCCGC
CTTTCTCCCTTCGGGAAGCGTGGCGCTTTCTCATAGCTCACGCTGTAGGTATCTCAGTTCGGTGTAGGTC
GTTCGCTCCAAGCTGGGCTGTGTGCACGAACCCCCCGTTCAGCCCGACCGCTGCGCCTTATCCGGTAACT
ATCGTCTTGAGTCCAACCCGGTAAGACACGACTTATCGCCACTGGCAGCAGCCACTGGTAACAGGATTAG
CAGAGCGAGGTATGTAGGCGGTGCTACAGAGTTCTTGAAGTGGTGGCCTAACTACGGCTACACTAGAAGA
ACAGTATTTGGTATCTGCGCTCTGCTGAAGCCAGTTACCTTCGGAAAAAGAGTTGGTAGCTCTTGATCCG
GCAAACAAACCACCGCTGGTAGCGGTGGTTTTTTTGTTTGCAAGCAGCAGATTACGCGCAGAAAAAAAGG
ATCTCAAGAAGATCCTTTGATCTTTTCTACGGGGTCTGACGCTCAGTGGAACGAAAACTCACGTTAAGGG
ATTTTGGTCATGAGATTATCAAAAAGGATCTTCACCTAGATCCTTTTAAATTAAAAATGAAGTTTTAAAT
CAATCTAAAGTATATATGAGTAAACTTGGTCTGACAGTTACCAATGCTTAATCAGTGAGGCACCTATCTC
AGCGATCTGTCTATTTCGTTCATCCATAGTTGCCTGACTCCCCGTCGTGTAGATAACTACGATACGGGAG
GGCTTACCATCTGGCCCCAGTGCTGCAATGATACCGCGGCTTCCACGCTCACCGGCTCCAGATTTATCAG
CAATAAACCAGCCAGCCGGAAGGGCCGAGCGCAGAAGTGGTCCTGCAACTTTATCCGCCTCCATCCAGTC
TATTAATTGTTGCCGGGAAGCTAGAGTAAGTAGTTCGCCAGTTAATAGTTTGCGCAACGTTGTTGCCATT
GCTACAGGCATCGTGGTGTCACGCTCGTCGTTTGGTATGGCTTCATTCAGCTCCGGTTCCCAACGATCAA
GGCGAGTTACATGATCCCCCATGTTGTGCAAAAAAGCGGTTAGCTCCTTCGGTCCTCCGATCGTTGTCAG
AAGTAAGTTGGCCGCAGTGTTATCACTCATGGTTATGGCAGCACTGCATAATTCTCTTACTGTCATGCCA
TCCGTAAGATGCTTTTCTGTGACTGGTGAGTACTCAACCAAGTCATTCTGAGAATAGTGTATGCGGCGAC
CGAGTTGCTCTTGCCCGGCGTCAATACGGGATAATACCGCGCCACATAGCAGAACTTTAAAAGTGCTCAT
CATTGGAAAACGTTCTTCGGGGCGAAAACTCTCAAGGATCTTACCGCTGTTGAGATCCAGTTCGATGTAA
CCCACTCGTGCACCCAACTGATCTTCAGCATCTTTTACTTTCACCAGCGTTTCTGGGTGAGCAAAAACAG
GAAGGCAAAATGCCGCAAAAAAGGGAATAAGGGCGACACGGAAATGTTGAATACTCATACTCTTCCTTTT
TCAATATTATTGAAGCATTTATCAGGGTTATTGTCTCATGAGCGGATACATATTTGAATGTATTTAGAAA
AATAAACAAATAGGGGTTCCGCGCACATTTCCCCGAAAAGTGCCACCTGACGTCTAAGAAACCATTATTA
TCATGACATTAACCTATAAAAATAGGCGTATCACGAGGCCCTTTCGTCTCGCGCGTTTCGGTGATGACGG
TG
Features (pLannotate 1.2.2; 16 found; start..end, strand, type, name):
    113..162     +  misc_feature   bom (fragment): basis of mobility region from pBR322
    163..618     -  rep_origin     f1 ori (sequence partly withheld): f1 bacteriophage origin of replication; arrow indicates direction of (+) strand synthesis
    637..688     +  misc_feature   bom (fragment): basis of mobility region from pBR322
    693..833     -  repeat_region  AAV2 ITR: inverted terminal repeat of adeno-associated virus serotype 2 inverted
   1118..1497    +  enhancer       CMV enhancer: human cytomegalovirus immediate early enhancer
   1583..1715    +  intron         chimeric intron: chimera between introns from human β-globin and immunoglobulin heavy chain genes
   1728..2428    +  CDS            TagBFP (fragment): monomeric blue fluorescent protein mammalian codon-optimized
   2438..2595    +  misc_feature   WPRE (fragment): woodchuck hepatitis virus posttranscriptional regulatory element
   2601..2685    +  misc_feature   WPRE (fragment): woodchuck hepatitis virus posttranscriptional regulatory element
   2684..2727    -  polyA_signal   SV40 poly(A) signal (fragment): SV40 polyadenylation signal
   2731..2798    -  polyA_signal   SV40 poly(A) signal (fragment): SV40 polyadenylation signal
   3143..3283    +  repeat_region  AAV2 ITR: inverted terminal repeat of adeno-associated virus serotype 2 inverted
   3345..3933    -  rep_origin     ori: high-copy-number ColE1/pMB1/pBR322/pUC origin of replication
   4104..4964    -  CDS            AmpR: β-lactamase; bla; confers resistance to ampicillin, carbenicillin, and related antibiotics
   4965..5069    -  promoter       AmpR promoter: bla
   5164..11      +  CDS            rop (fragment) (across the origin): Rop protein, which maintains plasmids at low copy number; rop
