[The description below was written by a language model from this plasmid's Addgene catalogue record and pLannotate feature annotations shown in this document.]
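Description:
pAAV.BC(p1-10)-CMVe-SCP1-TagBFP2-W3SL-BC(p1-10) is a 5,188-nt AAV transfer plasmid built on a pAAV backbone and designed to produce a single-stranded AAV genome. In bacteria it is maintained by a high-copy ColE1/pUC-type origin and selected with ampicillin through the β-lactamase gene and its native promoter. An f1 phage origin and small remnants of pBR322 bom and rop sequences are also annotated in the backbone. Two AAV2 inverted terminal repeats bracket the roughly 2.6 kb payload and define the segment that is replicated and packaged into capsids when helper functions are supplied.

Between the ITRs, a human CMV immediate-early enhancer is paired with the compact SCP1 core promoter. SCP1 is named in the record but not called by the automated annotation; it presumably lies in the gap between the enhancer and the intron. A chimeric β-globin/immunoglobulin intron, included to boost expression, follows, and then the monomeric blue fluorescent protein TagBFP2. The transcript ends in W3SL, a shortened element that shows up in the feature table as truncated WPRE fragments joined to SV40 polyadenylation fragments.

The listed insert is the 268-bp synthetic barcode BC(p1-10). According to the construct name it sits at both ends of the genome, which is consistent with the unannotated stretches just inside each ITR. These barcodes are described as concatemerization-dependent. They are intended for the SpECTr method, which tracks AAV concatemers formed when vector genomes join in transduced cells, while TagBFP2 fluorescence independently marks expressing cells. The record does not give the barcode's internal design or detection chemistry.
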