Addgene plasmid #231354: pAAV.BC(p1-10)-CMVe-SCP1-TagBFP2-W3SL-BC(p1-10)
Purpose: Single stranded AAV genome with concatemerization-dependent barcodes, for tracking AAV concatemers via SpECTr. Also expresses TagBFP from SCP1 promoter and CMV enhancer.
Depositing lab: Viviana Gradinaru. Depositing organization: California Institute of Technology. Publication: Spatial genomics of AAV vectors reveals mechanism of transcriptional crosstalk that enables targeted delivery of large genetic cargo. Coughlin GM, Borsos M, Barcelona BH, Appling N, Mayfield AMH, Mackey ED, Eser RA, Jackson CR, Chen X, Kumar SR, Gradinaru V. Nat Biotechnol. 2025 Mar 20. doi: 10.1038/s41587-025-02565-4. PubMed 40113953.
Backbone
  Vector backbone: pAAV
  Vector type: AAV
Growth in bacteria
  Bacterial resistance: Ampicillin, 100 μg/mL
  Growth temperature: 30°C
  Growth strain: NEB Stable
  Copy number: High Copy
Gene/Insert
  Gene/Insert name: BC(p1-10)
  Species: Other
  Insert size (bp): 268
  Cloning method: Gibson Cloning
Terms and licenses: Academic/Nonprofit Terms; Industry Terms: Not Available to Industry
Depositor comments: Also contains a CMVe-SCP1-driven TagBFP2, with chimeric intron to increase expression
How to cite: pAAV.BC(p1-10)-CMVe-SCP1-TagBFP2-W3SL-BC(p1-10) was a gift from Viviana Gradinaru (Addgene plasmid # 231354 ; http://n2t.net/addgene:231354 ; RRID:Addgene_231354)
